Addgene plasmid #108774: pBW2569_pCAG-PV1-GAI-L1-VCre-270C-NLS-BGHpA
Purpose: Expresses aa270 to C-terminus of VCre recombinase fused to GAI CID
Depositing lab: Wilson Wong. Depositing organization: Boston University Main Campus. Publication: High-performance chemical- and light-inducible recombinases in mammalian cells and mice. Weinberg BH, Cho JH, Agarwal Y, Pham NTH, Caraballo LD, Walkosz M, Ortega C, Trexler M, Tague N, Law B, Benman WKJ, Letendre J, Beal J, Wong WW. Nat Commun. 2019 Oct 24;10(1):4845. doi: 10.1038/s41467-019-12800-7. PubMed 31649244.
Backbone
  Vector backbone: pCAGGS
  Vector type: Mammalian Expression, Cre/Lox, Synthetic Biology
Growth in bacteria
  Bacterial resistance: Ampicillin, 100 μg/mL
  Growth temperature: 37°C
  Growth strain: NEB Stable
  Copy number: High Copy
Gene/Insert
  Gene/Insert name: VCre recombinase fragment aa270 to C-terminus
  Species: Synthetic
  Promoter: pCAG
  Tag / fusion protein: GAI (N terminal on insert); NLS (C terminal on insert)
  Cloning method: Restriction Enzyme; 5′ cloning site KpnI (not destroyed); 3′ cloning site EcoRI (not destroyed)
Terms and licenses: Academic/Nonprofit Terms; Industry Terms: Not Available to Industry
Depositor comments: Please visit https://www.biorxiv.org/content/10.1101/747121v1 for bioRxiv preprint.
How to cite: pBW2569_pCAG-PV1-GAI-L1-VCre-270C-NLS-BGHpA was a gift from Wilson Wong (Addgene plasmid # 108774 ; http://n2t.net/addgene:108774 ; RRID:Addgene_108774)
