[The description below was written by a language model from this plasmid's Addgene catalogue record and pLannotate feature annotations shown in this document.]
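Description:
pBW2569_pCAG-PV1-GAI-L1-VCre-270C-NLS-BGHpA is a 5.9 kb mammalian expression plasmid built on the pCAGGS backbone that encodes one half of a split, chemically inducible VCre recombinase. It is propagated in E. coli through a high-copy ColE1/pUC-type origin and selected with ampicillin via the β-lactamase gene. The backbone also retains an SV40 origin of replication, an SV40 poly(A) signal, and remnants of lac regulatory sequences that play no evident role in the payload.

Expression is driven by the CAG promoter, annotated here as its three components: the CMV immediate-early enhancer, the chicken β-actin promoter and a chimeric β-actin/β-globin intron, which together give strong, broadly active transcription in mammalian cells. The open reading frame, cloned between KpnI and EcoRI sites, places a fragment of the Arabidopsis GAI protein at the N terminus, followed, according to the construct name, by a linker (L1), the VCre fragment spanning amino acid 270 to the C terminus, and a C-terminal nuclear localisation signal. The automated annotation detects only the GAI portion; the VCre segment, linker and NLS lie in the unannotated stretch before the bGH poly(A) signal that terminates the transcript. The rabbit β-globin sequences and poly(A) signal native to pCAGGS remain downstream. The meaning of "PV1" in the name is not explained in the record.

GAI serves as a chemically induced dimerisation domain. In such systems it is normally paired with GID1 fused to the complementary recombinase fragment, so that a gibberellin-type inducer brings the halves together and restores activity. The partner construct and inducer are not specified here. The plasmid is intended for drug-controlled VCre recombination in mammalian synthetic biology applications.
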