Features (pLannotate 1.2.2; 19 found; start..end, strand, type, name):
     46..62      -  protein_bind   lac operator: The lac repressor binds to the lac operator to inhibit transcription in E. coli. This inhibition can be relieved by adding lactose or isopropyl-β-D-thiogalactopyranoside (IPTG). lac repressor encoded by lacI
     70..100     -  promoter       lac promoter: promoter for the E. coli lac operon
    115..136     -  protein_bind   CAP binding site: CAP binding activates transcription in the presence of cAMP. E. coli catabolite activator protein
    149..188     -  CDS            lacI (fragment): lac repressor; lacI; The lac repressor binds to the lac operator to inhibit transcription in E. coli. This inhibition can be relieved by adding lactose or isopropyl-β-D-thiogalactopyranoside (IPTG).
    195..217     +  promoter       SV40 promoter (fragment): SV40 enhancer and early promoter
    221..355     +  rep_origin     SV40 ori: SV40 origin of replication
    375..509     +  polyA_signal   SV40 poly(A) signal: SV40 polyadenylation signal
    511..565     -  CDS            lacI (fragment): lac repressor; lacI; The lac repressor binds to the lac operator to inhibit transcription in E. coli. This inhibition can be relieved by adding lactose or isopropyl-β-D-thiogalactopyranoside (IPTG).
    748..1336    -  rep_origin     ori: high-copy-number ColE1/pMB1/pBR322/pUC origin of replication
   1507..2367    -  CDS            AmpR: β-lactamase; bla; confers resistance to ampicillin, carbenicillin, and related antibiotics
   2368..2472    -  promoter       AmpR promoter: bla
   2503..2882    +  enhancer       CMV enhancer: human cytomegalovirus immediate early enhancer
   2884..3159    +  promoter       chicken β-actin promoter: No description available
   3160..4175    +  intron         chimeric intron: chimera between introns from chicken β-actin and rabbit β-globin
   4310..4585    +  CDS            GAI (fragment): GAI_ARATH - Also known as RGA2 From Arabidopsis thaliana (Mouse-ear cress).
   4991..5215    +  polyA_signal   bGH poly(A) signal: bovine growth hormone polyadenylation signal
   5219..5240    +  promoter       SV40 promoter (fragment): SV40 enhancer and early promoter
   5378..5449    +  CDS            HBB (fragment): HBB_PONPY - Experimental evidence at transcript level: Swiss-Prot protein existence level 2. Involved in oxygen transport from the lung to the various peripheral tissues. From Pongo pygmaeus (Bornean orangutan).
   5520..5575    +  polyA_signal   β-globin poly(A) signal: rabbit β-globin polyadenylation signal (Gil and Proudfoot, 1987)
>Addgene plasmid #108774 | pBW2569_pCAG-PV1-GAI-L1-VCre-270C-NLS-BGHpA | depositor full sequence | sequence record 205055 | Full Sequence
CCCAAGCTTGGCGTAATCATGGTCATAGCTGTTTCCTGTGTGAAATTGTTATCCGCTCACAATTCCACAC
AACATACGAGCCGGAAGCATAAAGTGTAAAGCCTGGGGTGCCTAATGAGTGAGCTAACTCACATTAATTG
CGTTGCGCTCACTGCCCGCTTTCCAGTCGGGAAACCTGTCGTGCCAGCGGATCCGCATCTCAATTAGTCA
GCAACCATAGTCCCGCCCCTAACTCCGCCCAGTTCCGCCCATTCTCCGCCCCATGGCTGACTAATTTTTT
TTATTTATGCAGAGGCCGAGGCCGCCTCGGCCTCTGAGCTATTCCAGAAGTAGTGAGGAGGCTTTTTTGG
AGGCCTAGGCTTTTGCAAAAAGCTAACTTGTTTATTGCAGCTTATAATGGTTACAAATAAAGCAATAGCA
TCACAAATTTCACAAATAAAGCATTTTTTTCACTGCATTCTAGTTGTGGTTTGTCCAAACTCATCAATGT
ATCTTATCATGTCTGGATCCGCTGCATTAATGAATCGGCCAACGCGCGGGGAGAGGCGGTTTGCGTATTG
GGCGCTCTTCCGCTTCCTCGCTCACTGACTCGCTGCGCTCGGTCGTTCGGCTGCGGCGAGCGGTATCAGC
TCACTCAAAGGCGGTAATACGGTTATCCACAGAATCAGGGGATAACGCAGGAAAGAACATGTGAGCAAAA
GGCCAGCAAAAGGCCAGGAACCGTAAAAAGGCCGCGTTGCTGGCGTTTTTCCATAGGCTCCGCCCCCCTG
ACGAGCATCACAAAAATCGACGCTCAAGTCAGAGGTGGCGAAACCCGACAGGACTATAAAGATACCAGGC
GTTTCCCCCTGGAAGCTCCCTCGTGCGCTCTCCTGTTCCGACCCTGCCGCTTACCGGATACCTGTCCGCC
TTTCTCCCTTCGGGAAGCGTGGCGCTTTCTCATAGCTCACGCTGTAGGTATCTCAGTTCGGTGTAGGTCG
TTCGCTCCAAGCTGGGCTGTGTGCACGAACCCCCCGTTCAGCCCGACCGCTGCGCCTTATCCGGTAACTA
TCGTCTTGAGTCCAACCCGGTAAGACACGACTTATCGCCACTGGCAGCAGCCACTGGTAACAGGATTAGC
AGAGCGAGGTATGTAGGCGGTGCTACAGAGTTCTTGAAGTGGTGGCCTAACTACGGCTACACTAGAAGAA
CAGTATTTGGTATCTGCGCTCTGCTGAAGCCAGTTACCTTCGGAAAAAGAGTTGGTAGCTCTTGATCCGG
CAAACAAACCACCGCTGGTAGCGGTGGTTTTTTTGTTTGCAAGCAGCAGATTACGCGCAGAAAAAAAGGA
TCTCAAGAAGATCCTTTGATCTTTTCTACGGGGTCTGACGCTCAGTGGAACGAAAACTCACGTTAAGGGA
TTTTGGTCATGAGATTATCAAAAAGGATCTTCACCTAGATCCTTTTAAATTAAAAATGAAGTTTTAAATC
AATCTAAAGTATATATGAGTAAACTTGGTCTGACAGTTACCAATGCTTAATCAGTGAGGCACCTATCTCA
GCGATCTGTCTATTTCGTTCATCCATAGTTGCCTGACTCCCCGTCGTGTAGATAACTACGATACGGGAGG
GCTTACCATCTGGCCCCAGTGCTGCAATGATACCGCGAGACCCACGCTCACCGGCTCCAGATTTATCAGC
AATAAACCAGCCAGCCGGAAGGGCCGAGCGCAGAAGTGGTCCTGCAACTTTATCCGCCTCCATCCAGTCT
ATTAATTGTTGCCGGGAAGCTAGAGTAAGTAGTTCGCCAGTTAATAGTTTGCGCAACGTTGTTGCCATTG
CTACAGGCATCGTGGTGTCACGCTCGTCGTTTGGTATGGCTTCATTCAGCTCCGGTTCCCAACGATCAAG
GCGAGTTACATGATCCCCCATGTTGTGCAAAAAAGCGGTTAGCTCCTTCGGTCCTCCGATCGTTGTCAGA
AGTAAGTTGGCCGCAGTGTTATCACTCATGGTTATGGCAGCACTGCATAATTCTCTTACTGTCATGCCAT
CCGTAAGATGCTTTTCTGTGACTGGTGAGTACTCAACCAAGTCATTCTGAGAATAGTGTATGCGGCGACC
GAGTTGCTCTTGCCCGGCGTCAATACGGGATAATACCGCGCCACATAGCAGAACTTTAAAAGTGCTCATC
ATTGGAAAACGTTCTTCGGGGCGAAAACTCTCAAGGATCTTACCGCTGTTGAGATCCAGTTCGATGTAAC
CCACTCGTGCACCCAACTGATCTTCAGCATCTTTTACTTTCACCAGCGTTTCTGGGTGAGCAAAAACAGG
AAGGCAAAATGCCGCAAAAAAGGGAATAAGGGCGACACGGAAATGTTGAATACTCATACTCTTCCTTTTT
CAATATTATTGAAGCATTTATCAGGGTTATTGTCTCATGAGCGGATACATATTTGAATGTATTTAGAAAA
ATAAACAAATAGGGGTTCCGCGCACATTTCCCCGAAAAGTGCCACCTGGGTCGACATTGATTATTGACTA
GTTATTAATAGTAATCAATTACGGGGTCATTAGTTCATAGCCCATATATGGAGTTCCGCGTTACATAACT
TACGGTAAATGGCCCGCCTGGCTGACCGCCCAACGACCCCCGCCCATTGACGTCAATAATGACGTATGTT
CCCATAGTAACGCCAATAGGGACTTTCCATTGACGTCAATGGGTGGAGTATTTACGGTAAACTGCCCACT
TGGCAGTACATCAAGTGTATCATATGCCAAGTACGCCCCCTATTGACGTCAATGACGGTAAATGGCCCGC
CTGGCATTATGCCCAGTACATGACCTTATGGGACTTTCCTACTTGGCAGTACATCTACGTATTAGTCATC
GCTATTACCATGGTCGAGGTGAGCCCCACGTTCTGCTTCACTCTCCCCATCTCCCCCCCCTCCCCACCCC
CAATTTTGTATTTATTTATTTTTTAATTATTTTGTGCAGCGATGGGGGCGGGGGGGGGGGGGGCGCGCGC
CAGGCGGGGCGGGGCGGGGCGAGGGGCGGGGCGGGGCGAGGCGGAAAGGTGCGGCGGCAGCCAATCAGAG
CGGCGCGCTCCGAAAGTTTCCTTTTATGGCGAGGCGGCGGCGGCGGCGGCCCTATAAAAAGCGAAGCGCG
CGGCGGGCGGGAGTCGCTGCGTTGCCTTCGCCCCGTGCCCCGCTCCGCGCCGCCTCGCGCCGCCCGCCCC
GGCTCTGACTGACCGCGTTACTCCCACAGGTGAGCGGGCGGGACGGCCCTTCTCCTCCGGGCTGTAATTA
GCGCTTGGTTTAATGACGGCTCGTTTCTTTTCTGTGGCTGCGTGAAAGCCTTAAAGGGCTCCGGGAGGGC
CCTTTGTGCGGGGGGGAGCGGCTCGGGGGGTGCGTGCGTGTGTGTGTGCGTGGGGAGCGCCGCGTGCGGC
TCCGCGCTGCCCGGCGGCTGTGAGCGCTGCGGGCGCGGCGCGGGGCTTTGTGCGCTCCGCAGTGTGCGCG
AGGGGAGCGCGGCCGGGGGCGGTGCCCCGCGGTGCGGGGGGGGCTGCGAGGGGAACAAAGGCTGCGTGCG
GGGTGTGTGCGTGGGGGGGTGAGCAGGGGGTGTGGGCGCGGCGGTCGGGCTGTAACCCCCCCCTGCACCC
CCCTCCCCGAGTTGCTGAGCACGGCCCGGCTTCGGGTGCGGGGCTCCGTACGGGGCGTGGCGCGGGGCTC
GCCGTGCCGGGCGGGGGGTGGCGGCAGGTGGGGGTGCCGGGCGGGGCGGGGCCGCCTCGGGCCGGGGAGG
GCTCGGGGGAGGGGCGCGGCGGCCCCCGGAGCGCCGGCGGCTGTCGAGGCGCGGCGAGCCGCAGCCATTG
CCTTTTATGGTAATCGTGCGAGAGGGCGCAGGGACTTCCTTTGTCCCAAATCTGTGCGGAGCCGAAATCT
GGGAGGCGCCGCCGCACCCCCTCTAGCGGGCGCGGGGCGAAGCGGTGCGGCGCCGGCAGGAAGGAAATGG
GCGGGGAGGGCCTTCGTGCGTCGCCGCGCCGCCGTCCCCTTCTCCCTCTCCAGCCTCGGGGCTGTCCGCG
GGGGGACGGCTGCCTTCGGGGGGGACGGGGCAGGGCGGGGTTCGGCTTCTGGCGTGTGACCGGCGGCTCT
AGAGCCTCTGCTAACCATGTTCATGCCTTCTTCTTTTTCCTACAGCTCCTGGGCAACGTGCTGGTTATTG
TGCTGTCTCATCATTTTGGCAAAGAATTGATTAATTCGAGCGAAGGCGCGCCCATTACTCGCATCCATTC
TCAGGCTGTCTCGTCTCGTCTCGCACGCGTGCCGCCACCATGAAGCGGGACCACCACCATCACCATCATC
AGGACAAGAAAACCATGATGATGAACGAAGAGGACGACGGCAACGGCATGGACGAGCTGCTGGCTGTGCT
GGGCTACAAAGTGCGGAGCAGCGAGATGGCCGACGTGGCCCAGAAACTGGAACAGCTGGAAGTGATGATG
AGCAACGTGCAGGAAGATGACCTGTCCCAGCTGGCCACCGAGACAGTGCACTACAACCCCGCCGAGCTGT
ACACCTGGCTGGACTCCATGCTGACCGACCTGAACTCCGGAGGGTCTGGCTCCGGATCAAGTGGTGGCAG
CGGTACCAAGCCCAAGAAGGACAAGCAGACCGGCGAGGTGCTGCACAAGCCCATCACCACCAAGACAGTG
GAAGGCGTGTTCTACAGCGCCTGGGAGACACTGGACCTGGGCAGACAGGGCGTGAAGCCTTTCACAGCCC
ACAGCGCCAGAGTGGGAGCCGCTCAGGACCTGCTGAAGAAGGGCTACAATACCCTGCAGATCCAGCAGTC
CGGCCGGTGGTCTAGCGGAGCCATGGTGGCCAGATACGGCAGAGCCATCCTGGCTAGGGATGGCGCTATG
GCCCACAGCAGAGTGAAAACCAGATCCGCCCCCATGCAGTGGGGCAAGGACGAGAAGGACCCCAAGAAAA
AGCGGAAGGTGTGAGAATTCCTGTGCCTTCTAGTTGCCAGCCATCTGTTGTTTGCCCCTCCCCCGTGCCT
TCCTTGACCCTGGAAGGTGCCACTCCCACTGTCCTTTCCTAATAAAATGAGGAAATTGCATCGCATTGTC
TGAGTAGGTGTCATTCTATTCTGGGGGGTGGGGTGGGGCAGGACAGCAAGGGGGAGGATTGGGAAGACAA
TAGCAGGCATGCTGGGGATGCGGTGGGCTCTATGGCTTCTGAGGCGGAAAGAACCAGCTGGGGCTCTAGG
GGGTATCCCCACGCGCCCTGTAGCGTGTACCGCTGGGAGTTCGTAGACGGAAACAAACGCAGAATCCAAG
CGCGGCCGCCCAGGATACATAGATTACCACAACTCCGAGCCCTTCCACCGCTAGCGCACTCCTCAGGTGC
AGGCTGCCTATCAGAAGGTGGTGGCTGGTGTGGCCAATGCCCTGGCTCACAAATACCACTGAGATCTTTT
TCCCTCTGCCAAAAATTATGGGGACATCATGAAGCCCCTTGAGCATCTGACTTCTGGCTAATAAAGGAAA
TTTATTTTCATTGCAATAGTGTGTTGGAATTTTTTGTGTCTCTCACTCGGAAGGACATATGGGAGGGCAA
ATCATTTAAAACATCAGAATGAGTATTTGGTTTAGAGTTTGGCAACATATGCCCATATGCTGGCTGCCAT
GAACAAAGGTTGGCTATAAAGAGGTCATCAGTATATGAAACAGCCCCCTGCTGTCCATTCCTTATTCCAT
AGAAAAGCCTTGACTTGAGGTTAGATTTTTTTTATATTTTGTTTTGTGTTATTTTTTTCTTTAACATCCC
TAAAATTTTCCTTACATGTTTTACTAGCCAGATTTTTCCTCCTCTCCTGACTACTCCCAGTCATAGCTGT
CCCTCTTCTCTTATGGAGATCCCTCGACCTGCAG
