>Addgene plasmid #108774 | pBW2569_pCAG-PV1-GAI-L1-VCre-270C-NLS-BGHpA | addgene partial sequence | sequence record 217245 | Addgene Partial NGS Result
TGCACCCCCCTCCCCGAGTTGCTGAGCACGGCCCGGCTTCGGGTGCGGGGCTCCGTACGGGGCGTGGCGC
GGGGCTCGCCGTGCCGGGCGGGGGGTGGCGGCAGGTGGGGGTGCCGGGCGGGGCGGGGCCGCCTCGGGCC
GGGGAGGGCTCGGGGGAGGGGCGCGGCGGCCCCCGGAGCGCCGGCGGCTGTCGAGGCGCGGCGAGCCGCA
GCCATTGCCTTTTATGGTAATCGTGCGAGAGGGCGCAGGGACTTCCTTTGTCCCAAATCTGTGCGGAGCC
GAAATCTGGGAGGCGCCGCCGCACCCCCTCTAGCGGGCGCGGGGCGAAGCGGTGCGGCGCCGGCAGGAAG
GAAATGGGCGGGGAGGGCCTTCGTGCGTCGCCGCGCCGCCGTCCCCTTCTCCCTCTCCAGCCTCGGGGCT
GTCCGCGGGGGGACGGCTGCCTTCGGGGGGGACGGGGCAGGGCGGGGTTCGGCTTCTGGCGTGTGACCGG
CGGCTCTAGAGCCTCTGCTAACCATGTTCATGCCTTCTTCTTTTTCCTACAGCTCCTGGGCAACGTGCTG
GTTATTGTGCTGTCTCATCATTTTGGCAAAGAATTGATTAATTCGAGCGAAGGCGCGCCCATTACTCGCA
TCCATTCTCAGGCTGTCTCGTCTCGTCTCGCACGCGTGCCGCCACCATGAAGCGGGACCACCACCATCAC
CATCATCAGGACAAGAAAACCATGATGATGAACGAAGAGGACGACGGCAACGGCATGGACGAGCTGCTGG
CTGTGCTGGGCTACAAAGTGCGGAGCAGCGAGATGGCCGACGTGGCCCAGAAACTGGAACAGCTGGAAGT
GATGATGAGCAACGTGCAGGAAGATGACCTGTCCCAGCTGGCCACCGAGACAGTGCACTACAACCCCGCC
GAGCTGTACACCTGGCTGGACTCCATGCTGACCGACCTGAACTCCGGAGGGTCTGGCTCCGGATCAAGTG
GTGGCAGCGGTACCAAGCCCAAGAAGGACAAGCAGACCGGCGAGGTGCTGCACAAGCCCATCACCACCAA
GACAGTGGAAGGCGTGTTCTACAGCGCCTGGGAGACACTGGACCTGGGCAGACAGGGCGTGAAGCCTTTC
ACAGCCCACAGCGCCAGAGTGGGAGCCGCTCAGGACCTGCTGAAGAAGGGCTACAATACCCTGCAGATCC
AGCAGTCCGGCCGGTGGTCTAGCGGAGCCATGGTGGCCAGATACGGCAGAGCCATCCTGGCTAGGGATGG
CGCTATGGCCCACAGCAGAGTGAAAACCAGATCCGCCCCCATGCAGTGGGGCAAGGACGAGAAGGACCCC
AAGAAAAAGCGGAAGGTGTGAGAATTCCTGTGCCTTCTAGTTGCCAGCCATCTGTTGTTTGCCCCTCCCC
CGTGCCTTCCTTGACCCTGGAAGGTGCCACTCCCACTGTCCTTTCCTAATAAAATGAGGAAATTGCATCG
CATTGTCTGAGTAGGTGTCATTCTATTCTGGGGGGTGGGGTGGGGCAGGACAGCAAGGGGGAGGATTGGG
AAGACAATAGCAGGCATGCTGGGGATGCGGTGGGCTCTATGGCTTCTGAGGCGGAAAGAACCAGCTGGGG
CTCTAGGGGGTATCCCCACGCGCCCTGTAGCGTGTACCGCTGGGAGTTCGTAGACGGAAACAAACGCAGA
ATCCAAGCGCGGCCGCCCAGGATACATAGATTACCACAACTCCGAGCCCTTCCACCGCTAGCGCACTCCT
CAGGTGCAGGCTGCCTATCAGAAGGTGGTGGCTGGTGTGGCCAATGCCCTGGCTCACAAATACCACTGAG
ATCTTTTTCCCTCTGCCAAAAATTATGGGGACATCATGAAGCCCCTTGAGCATCTGACTTCTGGCTAATA
AAGGAAATTTATTTTCATTGCAATAGTGTGTTGGAATTTTTTGTGTCTCTCACTCGGAAGGACATATGGG
AGGGCAAATCATTTAAAACATCAGAATGAGTATTTGGTTTAGAGTTTGGCAACATATGCCCATATGCTGG
CTGCCATGAACAAAGGTTGGCTATAAAGAGGTCATCAGTATATGAAACAGCCCCCTGCTGTCCATTCCTT
ATTCCATAGAAAAGCCTTGACTTGAGGTTAGATTTTTTTTATATTTTGTTTTGTGTTATTTTTTTCTTTA
ACATCCCTAAAATTTTCCTTACATGTTTTACTAGCCAGATTTTTCCTCCTCTCCTGACTACTCCCAGTCA
TAGCTGTCCCTCTTCTCTTATGGAGATCCCTCGACCTGCAGCCCAAGCTTGGCGTAATCATGGTCATAGC
TGTTTCCTGTGTGAAATTGTTATCCGCTCACAATTCCACACAACATACGAGCCGGAAGCATAAAGTGTAA
AGCCTGGGGTGCCTAATGAGTGAGCTAACTCACATTAATTGCGTTGCGCTCACTGCCCGCTTTCCAGTCG
GGAAACCTGTCGTGCCAGCGGATCCGCATCTCAATTAGTCAGCAACCATAGTCCCGCCCCTAACTCCGCC
CAGTTCCGCCCATTCTCCGCCCCATGGCTGACTAATTTTTTTTATTTATGCAGAGGCCGAGGCCGCCTCG
GCCTCTGAGCTATTCCAGAAGTAGTGAGGAGGCTTTTTTGGAGGCCTAGGCTTTTGCAAAAAGCTAACTT
GTTTATTGCAGCTTATAATGGTTACAAATAAAGCAATAGCATCACAAATTTCACAAATAAAGCATTTTTT
TCACTGCATTCTAGTTGTGGTTTGTCCAAACTCATCAATGTATCTTATCATGTCTGGATCCGCTGCATTA
ATGAATCGGCCAACGCGCGGGGAGAGGCGGTTTGCGTATTGGGCGCTCTTCCGCTTCCTCGCTCACTGAC
TCGCTGCGCTCGGTCGTTCGGCTGCGGCGAGCGGTATCAGCTCACTCAAAGGCGGTAATACGGTTATCCA
CAGAATCAGGGGATAACGCAGGAAAGAACATGTGAGCAAAAGGCCAGCAAAAGGCCAGGAACCGTAAAAA
GGCCGCGTTGCTGGCGTTTTTCCATAGGCTCCGCCCCCCTGACGAGCATCACAAAAATCGACGCTCAAGT
CAGAGGTGGCGAAACCCGACAGGACTATAAAGATACCAGGCGTTTCCCCCTGGAAGCTCCCTCGTGCGCT
CTCCTGTTCCGACCCTGCCGCTTACCGGATACCTGTCCGCCTTTCTCCCTTCGGGAAGCGTGGCGCTTTC
TCATAGCTCACGCTGTAGGTATCTCAGTTCGGTGTAGGTCGTTCGCTCCAAGCTGGGCTGTGTGCACGAA
CCCCCCGTTCAGCCCGACCGCTGCGCCTTATCCGGTAACTATCGTCTTGAGTCCAACCCGGTAAGACACG
ACTTATCGCCACTGGCAGCAGCCACTGGTAACAGGATTAGCAGAGCGAGGTATGTAGGCGGTGCTACAGA
GTTCTTGAAGTGGTGGCCTAACTACGGCTACACTAGAAGAACAGTATTTGGTATCTGCGCTCTGCTGAAG
CCAGTTACCTTCGGAAAAAGAGTTGGTAGCTCTTGATCCGGCAAACAAACCACCGCTGGTAGCGGTGGTT
TTTTTGTTTGCAAGCAGCAGATTACGCGCAGAAAAAAAGGATCTCAAGAAGATCCTTTGATCTTTTCTAC
GGGGTCTGACGCTCAGTGGAACGAAAACTCACGTTAAGGGATTTTGGTCATGAGATTATCAAAAAGGATC
TTCACCTAGATCCTTTTAAATTAAAAATGAAGTTTTAAATCAATCTAAAGTATATATGAGTAAACTTGGT
CTGACAGTTACCAATGCTTAATCAGTGAGGCACCTATCTCAGCGATCTGTCTATTTCGTTCATCCATAGT
TGCCTGACTCCCCGTCGTGTAGATAACTACGATACGGGAGGGCTTACCATCTGGCCCCAGTGCTGCAATG
ATACCGCGAGACCCACGCTCACCGGCTCCAGATTTATCAGCAATAAACCAGCCAGCCGGAAGGGCCGAGC
GCAGAAGTGGTCCTGCAACTTTATCCGCCTCCATCCAGTCTATTAATTGTTGCCGGGAAGCTAGAGTAAG
TAGTTCGCCAGTTAATAGTTTGCGCAACGTTGTTGCCATTGCTACAGGCATCGTGGTGTCACGCTCGTCG
TTTGGTATGGCTTCATTCAGCTCCGGTTCCCAACGATCAAGGCGAGTTACATGATCCCCCATGTTGTGCA
AAAAAGCGGTTAGCTCCTTCGGTCCTCCGATCGTTGTCAGAAGTAAGTTGGCCGCAGTGTTATCACTCAT
GGTTATGGCAGCACTGCATAATTCTCTTACTGTCATGCCATCCGTAAGATGCTTTTCTGTGACTGGTGAG
TACTCAACCAAGTCATTCTGAGAATAGTGTATGCGGCGACCGAGTTGCTCTTGCCCGGCGTCAATACGGG
ATAATACCGCGCCACATAGCAGAACTTTAAAAGTGCTCATCATTGGAAAACGTTCTTCGGGGCGAAAACT
CTCAAGGATCTTACCGCTGTTGAGATCCAGTTCGATGTAACCCACTCGTGCACCCAACTGATCTTCAGCA
TCTTTTACTTTCACCAGCGTTTCTGGGTGAGCAAAAACAGGAAGGCAAAATGCCGCAAAAAAGGGAATAA
GGGCGACACGGAAATGTTGAATACTCATACTCTTCCTTTTTCAATATTATTGAAGCATTTATCAGGGTTA
TTGTCTCATGAGCGGATACATATTTGAATGTATTTAGAAAAATAAACAAATAGGGGTTCCGCGCACATTT
CCCCGAAAAGTGCCACCTGGGTCGACATTGATTATTGACTAGTTATTAATAGTAATCAATTACGGGGTCA
TTAGTTCATAGCCCATATATGGAGTTCCGCGTTACATAACTTACGGTAAATGGCCCGCCTGGCTGACCGC
CCAACGACCCCCGCCCATTGACGTCAATAATGACGTATGTTCCCATAGTAACGCCAATAGGGACTTTCCA
TTGACGTCAATGGGTGGAGTATTTACGGTAAACTGCCCACTTGGCAGTACATCAAGTGTATCATATGCCA
AGTACGCCCCCTATTGACGTCAATGACGGTAAATGGCCCGCCTGGCATTATGCCCAGTACATGACCTTAT
GGGACTTTCCTACTTGGCAGTACATCTACGTATTAGTCATCGCTATTACCATGGTCGAGGTGAGCCCCAC
GTTCTGCTTCACTCTCCCCATCTCCCCCCCCTCCCCACCCCCAATTTTGTATTTATTTATTTTTTAATTA
TTTTGTGCAGCGATGGGGGCGGGGGGGGGGG
